Addgene plasmid #109880: pHH0103_ABLIM1_LIM
Purpose: Protein expression and purification of ABLIM1_LIM
Depositing lab: Sachdev Sidhu. Depositing organization: University of Toronto. Publication: Large-scale survey and database of high affinity ligands for peptide recognition modules. Teyra J, Kelil A, Jain S, Helmy M, Jajodia R, Hooda Y, Gu J, D'Cruz AA, Nicholson SE, Min J, Sudol M, Kim PM, Bader GD, Sidhu SS. Mol Syst Biol. 2020 Dec;16(12):e9310. doi: 10.15252/msb.20199310. PubMed 33438817.
Backbone
  Vector backbone: pHH0103
  Vector type: Bacterial Expression
Growth in bacteria
  Bacterial resistance: Ampicillin, 100 μg/mL
  Growth temperature: 37°C
  Growth strain: DH5alpha
  Copy number: Low Copy
Gene/Insert
  Gene/Insert name: ABLIM1_LIM
  Species: H. sapiens (human)
  Entrez Gene: ABLIM1 (a.k.a. ABLIM, LIMAB1, LIMATIN, abLIM-1)
  Cloning method: Restriction Enzyme; 5′ cloning site Sfi1 (unknown if destroyed); 3′ cloning site Not1 (unknown if destroyed)
Terms and licenses: Academic/Nonprofit Terms; Industry Terms: Not Available to Industry
How to cite: pHH0103_ABLIM1_LIM was a gift from Sachdev Sidhu (Addgene plasmid # 109880 ; http://n2t.net/addgene:109880 ; RRID:Addgene_109880)
