[The description below was written by a language model from this plasmid's Addgene catalogue record and pLannotate feature annotations shown in this document.]
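Description:
pHH0103_ABLIM1_LIM is a bacterial expression plasmid built on the pHH0103 backbone for producing and purifying a LIM domain fragment of human ABLIM1 (actin-binding LIM protein 1) in E. coli. The expression cassette begins with the strong hybrid tac promoter followed by a lac operator, so transcription is held off by lac repressor and can be induced with IPTG. The plasmid supplies its own repressor through a lacI gene driven by the up-mutated lacIq promoter. Downstream of the promoter, the annotated coding elements run in order as a 6xHis tag, Schistosoma japonicum glutathione S-transferase, and a short ABLIM1 fragment of about 210 nt. This arrangement suggests a His-GST–domain fusion that can be captured on either nickel or glutathione resin, with GST also tending to aid solubility. The insert was cloned between SfiI and NotI sites, and a bacteriophage fd terminator lies just after it.

The plasmid is propagated through a ColE1/pMB1-type origin with the pBR322 bom region, and it is selected with ampicillin through the β-lactamase gene. The record lists it as low copy, although the rop gene appears only as fragments interrupted by an f1 origin, which would allow single-stranded DNA production with helper phage. Beyond the terminator are fragments of M13 gene III, along with remnants of the tetracycline resistance gene and its promoter. These look like leftovers from a phage-display phagemid ancestor and are not part of the expressed product, though the record does not describe the backbone's derivation. The construct belongs to a collection made for a large-scale survey of peptide ligands of peptide recognition modules, where purified domains such as this one would serve as binding targets.
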