Features (pLannotate 1.2.2; 21 found; start..end, strand, type, name):
      1..29      +  promoter       tac promoter: strong E. coli promoter; hybrid between the trp and lac UV5 promoters
     37..53      +  protein_bind   lac operator: The lac repressor binds to the lac operator to inhibit transcription in E. coli. This inhibition can be relieved by adding lactose or isopropyl-β-D-thiogalactopyranoside (IPTG). lac repressor encoded by lacI
    138..155     +  CDS            6xHis: 6xHis affinity tag
    171..824     +  CDS            GST26_SCHJA: Experimental evidence at protein level: Swiss-Prot protein existence level 1. GST isoenzymes appear to play a central role in the parasite detoxification system. Other functions are also suspected including a role in increasing the solubility of haematin in the parasite gut. From Schistosoma japonicum (Blood fluke).
    906..1118    +  CDS            ABLIM1 (fragment): ABLM1_HUMAN - Also known as ABLIM, KIAA0059, LIMAB1. Experimental evidence at protein level: Swiss-Prot protein existence level 1. May act as scaffold protein (By similarity). May play a role in the development of the retina. Has been suggested to play a role in axon guidance. From Homo sapiens (Human).
   1134..1181    +  terminator     fd terminator (sequence withheld): central terminator from bacteriophage fd (Otsuka and Kunisawa, 1982)
   1186..1398    +  CDS            M13 gene III (fragment) (sequence partly withheld): pIII; III; minor coat protein
   1413..1883    +  CDS            M13 gene III (fragment) (sequence partly withheld): pIII; III; minor coat protein
   1905..1975    +  CDS            TcR (fragment): tetracycline efflux protein; tet; confers resistance to tetracycline
   2217..2597    -  CDS            YPB1_ECOLX: Protein predicted: Swiss-Prot protein existence level 4. From Escherichia coli.
   2614..2765    +  CDS            rop (fragment): Rop protein, which maintains plasmids at low copy number; rop
   2801..3229    -  rep_origin     f1 ori (sequence partly withheld): f1 bacteriophage origin of replication; arrow indicates direction of (+) strand synthesis
   3238..3277    +  CDS            rop (fragment): Rop protein, which maintains plasmids at low copy number; rop
   3379..3519    +  misc_feature   bom: basis of mobility region from pBR322
   3705..4292    -  rep_origin     ori: high-copy-number ColE1/pMB1/pBR322/pUC origin of replication
   4463..5323    -  CDS            AmpR: β-lactamase; bla; confers resistance to ampicillin, carbenicillin, and related antibiotics
   5324..5428    -  promoter       AmpR promoter: bla
   5537..5614    +  promoter       lacIq promoter: lacI (mutant); In the lacIq allele, a single base change in the promoter boosts expression of the lacI gene about 10-fold.
   5615..6697    +  CDS            lacI: lac repressor; lacI; The lac repressor binds to the lac operator to inhibit transcription in E. coli. This inhibition can be relieved by adding lactose or isopropyl-β-D-thiogalactopyranoside (IPTG).
   6710..6731    +  protein_bind   CAP binding site: CAP binding activates transcription in the presence of cAMP. E. coli catabolite activator protein
   6750..6767    +  promoter       tet promoter (fragment): E. coli promoter for tetracycline efflux protein gene
>Addgene plasmid #109880 | pHH0103_ABLIM1_LIM | addgene full sequence | sequence record 214919 | Addgene NGS Result
TTGACAATTAATCATCGGCTCGTATAATGTGTGGAATTGTGAGCGGATAACAATTTCACACAGGAAACAG
CCAGTCCGTTTAGGTGTTTTCACGAGCACTTCACCAACAAGGACCATAGATTATGAAAATCGAAGAACAC
CATCACCATCACCATTCCAGCGGTAAGCTTATGTCCCCTATACTAGGTTATTGGAAAATTAAGGGCCTTG
TGCAACCCACTCGACTTCTTTTGGAATATCTTGAAGAAAAATATGAAGAGCATTTGTATGAGCGCGATGA
AGGTGATAAATGGCGAAACAAAAAGTTTGAATTGGGTTTGGAGTTTCCCAATCTTCCTTATTATATTGAT
GGTGATGTTAAATTAACACAGTCTATGGCCATCATACGTTATATAGCTGACAAGCACAACATGTTGGGTG
GTTGTCCAAAAGAGCGTGCAGAGATTTCAATGCTTGAAGGAGCGGTTTTGGATATTAGATACGGTGTTTC
GAGAATTGCATATAGTAAAGACTTTGAAACTCTCAAAGTTGATTTTCTTAGCAAGCTACCTGAAATGCTG
AAAATGTTCGAAGATCGTTTATGTCATAAAACATATTTAAATGGTGATCATGTAACCCATCCTGACTTCA
TGTTGTATGACGCTCTTGATGTTGTTTTATACATGGACCCAATGTGCCTGGATGCGTTCCCAAAATTAGT
TTGTTTTAAAAAACGTATTGAAGCTATCCCACAAATTGATAAGTACTTGAAATCCAGCAAGTATATAGCA
TGGCCTTTGCAGGGCTGGCAAGCCACGTTTGGTGGTGGCGACCATCCTCCAAAATCGGATCTGGAAGTTC
TGTTCCAGGGGCCCCTGTCCAGCGGTCTGGTTCCGCGTGGTTCCGGTACCGCGGCCCAGCCGGCCGGTCT
GTTTGGCGTGAAGTGCGAAGCGTGTCATCAGTTTATTACGGGCAAAGTTCTGGAAGCAGGCGATAAGCAT
TACCATCCGAGCTGCGCGCGTTGTAGTCGCTGCAACCAGATGTTTACCGAAGGCGAAGAAATGTATCTGC
AAGGTAGCACGGTGTGGCATCCGGATTGTAAACAGTCTACCAAGACGGAAGAAAAACTGCGTCCGACCGC
GGCCGCATA
[142 nt withheld, positions 1130-1271]
C
[98 nt withheld, positions 1273-1370]
AGTTTGTACTGGTGACGAAACTCAGTGTCTAGCTAGAGTGGC
[149 nt withheld, positions 1413-1561]
T
[41 nt withheld, positions 1563-1603]
T
[62 nt withheld, positions 1605-1666]
A
[35 nt withheld, positions 1668-1702]
CCTCCCTCAATCGGTTGAATGTCGCCCTTTTGTCTTTGGCGCTGGTAAACCATATGAA
[86 nt withheld, positions 1761-1846]
T
[54 nt withheld, positions 1848-1901]
CTAGCGCCGCCCTATACCTTGTCTGCCTCCCCGCGTTGCGTCGCGGTGCATGGAGCCGGGCCACCTCGAC
CTGAATGGAAGCCGGCGGCACCTCGCTAACGGATTCACCACTCCAAGAATTGGAGCCAATCAATTCTTGC
GGAGAACTGTGAATGCGCAAACCAACCCTTGGCAGAACATATCCATCGCGTCCGCCATCTCCAGCAGCCG
CACGCGGCGCATCTCGGGCAGCGTTGGGTCCTGGCCACGGGTGCGCATGATCGTGCTCCTGTCGTTGAGG
ACCCGGCTAGGCTGGCGGGGTTGCCTTACTGGTTAGCAGAATGAATCACCGATACGCGAGCGAACGTGAA
GCGACTGCTGCTGCAAAACGTCTGCGACCTGAGCAACAACATGAATGGTCTTCGGTTTCCGTGTTTCGTA
AAGTCTGGAAACGCGGAAGTCAGCGCCCTGCACCATTATGTTCCGGATCTGCATCGCAGGATGCTGCTGG
CTACCCTGTGGAACACCTACATCTGTATTAACGAAGCGCTGGCATTGACCCTGAGTGATTTTTCTCTGGT
CCCGCCGCATCCATACCGCCAGTTGTTTACCCTCACAACGTTCCAGTAACCGGGCATGTTCATCATCAGT
AACCCGTATCGTGAGCATCCTCTCTCGTTTCATCGGTATCATTACCCCCATGAACAGAAATCCCCCTTAC
ACGGAGGCATCAGTGACCAAACAGGAAAAAACCGCCCTTAACATGGCCCGCTTTATCAGAAGCCAGACAT
TAACGCTTCTGGAGAAACTCAACGAGCTGGACGCGGATGAACAGGCAGACATCTGTGAATCGCTTCACGA
CCACGCTGATGAGCTTTACCGCAGGATCCGCGAAATTGTAAGCGTTAATATTTTGTTAAAATTCGCGTTA
AATTTTTGTTAAATCAGCTCATTTTTTAACCAATAGGCCGAAATCGGCAAAATCCCTTATAAATCAAAAG
AATAGACCGAGATAGGGT
[37 nt withheld, positions 2900-2936]
AAAGAACGTGGACTCCAACGTCAAAGG
[49 nt withheld, positions 2964-3012]
T
[91 nt withheld, positions 3014-3104]
G
[124 nt withheld, positions 3106-3229]
CGCGGATCCTGCCTCGCGCGTTTCGGTGATGACGGTGAAAACCTCTGACACATGCAGCTCCCGGAGACGG
TCACAGCTTGTCTGTAAGCGGATGCCGGGAGCAGACAAGCCCGTCAGGGCGCGTCAGCGGGTGTTGGCGG
GTGTCGGGGCGCAGCCATGACCCAGTCACGTAGCGATAGCGGAGTGTATACTGGCTTAACTATGCGGCAT
CAGAGCAGATTGTACTGAGAGTGCACCATATGCGGTGTGAAATACCGCACAGATGCGTAAGGAGAAAATA
CCGCATCAGGCGCTCTTCCGCTTCCTCGCTCACTGACTCGCTGCGCTCGGTCGTTCGGCTGCGGCGAGCG
GTATCAGCTCACTCAAAGGCGGTAATACGGTTATCCACAGAATCAGGGGATAACGCAGGAAAGAACATGT
GAGCAAAAGGCCAGCAAAAGGCCAGGAACCGTAAAAAGGCCGCGTTGCTGGCGTTTTTCCATAGGCTCCG
CCCCCCTGACGAGCATCACAAAAATCGACGCTCAAGTCAGAGGTGGCGAAACCCGACAGGACTATAAAGA
TACCAGGGTTTCCCCCTGGAAGCTCCCTCGTGCGCTCTCCTGTTCCGACCCTGCCGCTTACCGGATACCT
GTCCGCCTTTCTCCCTTCGGGAAGCGTGGCGCTTTCTCATAGCTCACGCTGTAGGTATCTCAGTTCGGTG
TAGGTCGTTCGCTCCAAGCTGGGCTGTGTGCACGAACCCCCCGTTCAGCCCGACCGCTGCGCCTTATCCG
GTAACTATCGTCTTGAGTCCAACCCGGTAAGACACGACTTATCGCCACTGGCAGCAGCCACTGGTAACAG
GATTAGCAGAGCGAGGTATGTAGGCGGTGCTACAGAGTTCTTGAAGTGGTGGCCTAACTACGGCTACACT
AGAAGGACAGTATTTGGTATCTGCGCTCTGCTGAAGCCAGTTACCTTCGGAAAAAGAGTTGGTAGCTCTT
GATCCGGCAAACAAACCACCGCTGGTAGCGGTGGTTTTTTTGTTTGCAAGCAGCAGATTACGCGCAGAAA
AAAAGGATCTCAAGAAGATCCTTTGATCTTTTCTACGGGGTCTGACGCTCAGTGGAACGAAAACTCACGT
TAAGGGATTTTGGTCATGAGATTATCAAAAAGGATCTTCACCTAGATCCTTTTAAATTAAAAATGAAGTT
TTAAATCAATCTAAAGTATATATGAGTAAACTTGGTCTGACAGTTACCAATGCTTAATCAGTGAGGCACC
TATCTCAGCGATCTGTCTATTTCGTTCATCCATAGTTGCCTGACTCCCCGTCGTGTAGATAACTACGATA
CGGGAGGGCTTACCATCTGGCCCCAGTGCTGCAATGATACCGCGAGACCCACGCTCACCGGCTCCAGATT
TATCAGCAATAAACCAGCCAGCCGGAAGGGCCGAGCGCAGAAGTGGTCCTGCAACTTTATCCGCCTCCAT
CCAGTCTATTAATTGTTGCCGGGAAGCTAGAGTAAGTAGTTCGCCAGTTAATAGTTTGCGCAACGTTGTT
GCCATTGCTGCAGGCATCGTGGTGTCACGCTCGTCGTTTGGTATGGCTTCATTCAGCTCCGGTTCCCAAC
GATCAAGGCGAGTTACATGATCCCCCATGTTGTGCAAAAAAGCGGTTAGCTCCTTCGGTCCTCCGATCGT
TGTCAGAAGTAAGTTGGCCGCAGTGTTATCACTCATGGTTATGGCAGCACTGCATAATTCTCTTACTGTC
ATGCCATCCGTAAGATGCTTTTCTGTGACTGGTGAGTACTCAACCAAGTCATTCTGAGAATAGTGTATGC
GGCGACCGAGTTGCTCTTGCCCGGCGTCAACACGGGATAATACCGCGCCACATAGCAGAACTTTAAAAGT
GCTCATCATTGGAAAACGTTCTTCGGGGCGAAAACTCTCAAGGATCTTACCGCTGTTGAGATCCAGTTCG
ATGTAACCCACTCGTGCACCCAACTGATCTTCAGCATCTTTTACTTTCACCAGCGTTTCTGGGTGAGCAA
AAACAGGAAGGCAAAATGCCGCAAAAAAGGGAATAAGGGCGACACGGAAATGTTGAATACTCATACTCTT
CCTTTTTCAATATTATTGAAGCATTTATCAGGGTTATTGTCTCATGAGCGGATACATATTTGAATGTATT
TAGAAAAATAAACAAATAGGGGTTCCGCGCACATTTCCCCGAAAAGTGCCACCTGACGTCTAAGAAACCA
TTATTATCATGACATTAACCTATAAAAATAGGCGTATCACGAGGCCCTTTCGTCTTCAAGAATTCCCGAC
ACCATCGAATGGTGCAAAACCTTTCGCGGTATGGCATGATAGCGCCCGGAAGAGAGTCAATTCAGGGTGG
TGAATGTGAAACCAGTAACGTTATACGATGTCGCAGAGTATGCCGGTGTCTCTTATCAGACCGTTTCCCG
CGTGGTGAACCAGGCCAGCCACGTTTCTGCGAAAACGCGGGAAAAAGTGGAAGCGGCGATGGCGGAGCTG
AATTACATTCCCAACCGCGTGGCACAACAACTGGCGGGCAAACAGTCGTTGCTGATTGGCGTTGCCACCT
CCAGTCTGGCCCTGCACGCGCCGTCGCAAATTGTCGCGGCGATTAAATCTCGCGCCGATCAACTGGGTGC
CAGCGTGGTGGTGTCGATGGTAGAACGAAGCGGCGTCGAAGCCTGTAAAGCGGCGGTGCACAATCTTCTC
GCGCAACGCGTCAGTGGGCTGATCATTAACTATCCGCTGGATGACCAGGATGCCATTGCTGTGGAAGCTG
CCTGCACTAATGTTCCGGCGTTATTTCTTGATGTCTCTGACCAGACACCCATCAACAGTATTATTTTCTC
CCATGAAGACGGTACGCGACTGGGCGTGGAGCATCTGGTCGCATTGGGTCACCAGCAAATCGCGCTGTTA
GCGGGCCCATTAAGTTCTGTCTCGGCGCGTCTGCGTCTGGCTGGCTGGCATAAATATCTCACTCGCAATC
AAATTCAGCCGATAGCGGAACGGGAAGGCGACTGGAGTGCCATGTCCGGTTTTCAACAAACCATGCAAAT
GCTGAATGAGGGCATCGTTCCCACTGCGATGCTGGTTGCCAACGATCAGATGGCGCTGGGCGCAATGCGC
GCCATTACCGAGTCCGGGCTGCGCGTTGGTGCGGATATCTCGGTAGTGGGATACGACGATACCGAAGACA
GCTCATGTTATATCCCGCCGTTAACCACCATCAAACAGGATTTTCGCCTGCTGGGGCAAACCAGCGTGGA
CCGCTTGCTGCAACTCTCTCAGGGCCAGGCGGTGAAGGGCAATCAGCTGTTGCCCGTCTCACTGGTGAAA
AGAAAAACCACCCTGGCGCCCAATACGCAAACCGCCTCTCCCCGCGCGTTGGCCGATTCATTAATGCAGC
TGGCACGACAGGTTTCCCGACTGGAAAGCGGGCAGTGAGCGCAACGCAATTAATGTAAGTTAGCTCACTC
ATTAGGCACAATTCTCATGTTTGACAGCTTATCATCGACTGCACGGTGCACCAATGCTTCTGGCGTCAGG
CAGCCATCGGAAGCTGTGGTATGGCTGTGCAGGTCGTAAATCACTGCATAATTCGTGTCGCTCAAGGCGC
ACTCCCGTTCTGGATAATGTTTTTTGCGCCGACATCATAACGGTTCTGGCAAATATTCTGAAATGAGCTG
