>Addgene plasmid #109880 | pHH0103_ABLIM1_LIM | depositor partial sequence | sequence record 206832 | pHH0103_ABLIM1_LIM sequence 234 bps
GGCCCAGCCGGCCGGTCTGTTTGGCGTGAAGTGCGAAGCGTGTCATCAGTTTATTACGGGCAAAGTTCTG
GAAGCAGGCGATAAGCATTACCATCCGAGCTGCGCGCGTTGTAGTCGCTGCAACCAGATGTTTACCGAAG
GCGAAGAAATGTATCTGCAAGGTAGCACGGTGTGGCATCCGGATTGTAAACAGTCTACCAAGACGGAAGA
AAAACTGCGTCCGACCGCGGCCGC
